Addgene plasmid #124020: JPF0419d
Purpose: Encodes pCAG driving expression of multicistronic Lyn-tagged iRFP713, cytoplasmic mAzamiGreen, mCerulean-tethered p38 KTR, and Histone 2B fused to mScarlet in a PiggyBac destination vector
Depositing lab: Hana El-Samad. Depositing organization: University of California, San Francisco (UCSF). Publication: A Toolkit for Rapid Modular Construction of Biological Circuits in Mammalian Cells. Fonseca JP, Bonny AR, Kumar GR, Ng AH, Town J, Wu QC, Aslankoohi E, Chen SY, Dods G, Harrigan P, Osimiri LC, Kistler AL, El-Samad H. ACS Synth Biol. 2019 Nov 15;8(11):2593-2606. doi: 10.1021/acssynbio.9b00322. Epub 2019 Nov 5. PubMed 31686495.
Backbone
  Vector backbone: MTK0_043
  Vector type: Mammalian Expression
Growth in bacteria
  Bacterial resistance: Kanamycin, 50 μg/mL
  Growth temperature: 37°C
  Growth strain: DH5alpha
  Copy number: Unknown
Gene/Insert
  Gene/Insert name: PB_pCAG-Lyn-iRFP713-P2A-NES-mAzamiGreen-P2A-p38KTR-mCerulean-P2A-H2B::mScarlet
  Species: Synthetic
  Cloning method: Restriction Enzyme; 5′ cloning site unknown (unknown if destroyed); 3′ cloning site unknown (unknown if destroyed)
Terms and licenses: Academic/Nonprofit Terms; Industry Terms: Not Available to Industry
Depositor comments: Plasmid used to generate Fig .2c Please visit https://www.biorxiv.org/content/10.1101/506188v2 for BioRxiv preprint
How to cite: JPF0419d was a gift from Hana El-Samad (Addgene plasmid # 124020 ; http://n2t.net/addgene:124020 ; RRID:Addgene_124020)
