[The description below was written by a language model from this plasmid's Addgene catalogue record and pLannotate feature annotations shown in this document.]
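Description:
JPF0419d is a mammalian expression plasmid built on the MTK0_043 backbone, described as a PiggyBac destination vector from a modular cloning toolkit for assembling genetic circuits in mammalian cells. The sequenced record is about 11.1 kb. It is propagated in E. coli through a high-copy ColE1/pUC-type origin and selected with kanamycin via an aph(3')-Ia KanR gene. T7 and T3 promoters flank the mammalian region. The PiggyBac transposon ends implied by the catalogue description are not called out in the automated feature table, so their positions cannot be confirmed from the annotation alone. In such vectors they allow transposase-mediated integration of the cargo into the host genome.

The payload is a single synthetic multicistronic transcription unit driven by the CAG promoter (CMV enhancer, chicken β-actin promoter and chimeric β-actin/β-globin intron) and terminated by a rabbit β-globin poly(A) signal. According to the insert name, P2A self-cleaving peptides separate four products. These are Lyn-tagged iRFP713, a near-infrared protein requiring biliverdin that the Lyn motif directs to the plasma membrane; NES-tagged mAzamiGreen, which marks the cytoplasm; a p38 kinase translocation reporter fused to mCerulean (annotated as mCerulean3), whose nucleocytoplasmic distribution reports p38 activity; and human histone H2B fused to mScarlet, which labels chromatin. The Lyn, NES, KTR and P2A segments are not individually annotated. A separate CMV enhancer/promoter cassette expresses a hygromycin resistance gene with a bGH poly(A) signal, allowing selection of stably modified mammalian cells. The construct demonstrates multi-gene expression from one promoter with spectrally and spatially distinct markers, and the depositor notes it was used to generate a figure in the associated toolkit publication.
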