Features (pLannotate 1.2.2; 18 found; start..end, strand, type, name):
    124..712     +  rep_origin     ori: high-copy-number ColE1/pMB1/pBR322/pUC origin of replication
    824..842     +  promoter       T7 promoter: promoter for bacteriophage T7 RNA polymerase
   1446..1749    +  enhancer       CMV enhancer: human cytomegalovirus immediate early enhancer
   1751..2025    +  promoter       chicken β-actin promoter: No description available
   2026..3042    +  intron         chimeric intron: chimera between introns from chicken β-actin and rabbit β-globin
   3148..4092    +  CDS            iRFP713: iRFP713 is a basic (constitutively fluorescent) near ir fluorescent protein published in 2011, derived from Rhodopseudomonas palustris. It has low acid sensitivity. It requires the cofactor biliverdin for fluorescence.
   4237..4908    +  CDS            hmAzami-Green: humanized monomeric Azami-Green fluorescent protein mammalian codon-optimized
   5206..5922    +  CDS            mCerulean3: mCerulean3 is a basic (constitutively fluorescent) cyan fluorescent protein published in 2011, derived from Aequorea victoria. It is reported to be a somewhat slowly-maturing monomer with very low acid sensitivity.
   6031..6408    +  CDS            H2B: human histone H2B; HIST1H2BJ
   6415..7107    +  CDS            mScarlet: mScarlet is a basic (constitutively fluorescent) red fluorescent protein published in 2016, derived from synthetic construct. It has moderate acid sensitivity.
   7202..7276    +  CDS            HBB (fragment): HBB_PONPY - Experimental evidence at transcript level: Swiss-Prot protein existence level 2. Involved in oxygen transport from the lung to the various peripheral tissues. From Pongo pygmaeus (Bornean orangutan).
   7347..7402    +  polyA_signal   β-globin poly(A) signal: rabbit β-globin polyadenylation signal (Gil and Proudfoot, 1987)
   8005..8305    +  enhancer       CMV enhancer: human cytomegalovirus immediate early enhancer
   8306..8509    +  promoter       CMV promoter: human cytomegalovirus (CMV) immediate early promoter
   8543..9564    +  CDS            HygR (fragment): aminoglycoside phosphotransferase from E. coli; aph(4)-Ia; confers resistance to hygromycin
   9583..9790    +  polyA_signal   bGH poly(A) signal: bovine growth hormone polyadenylation signal
  10110..10128   -  promoter       T3 promoter: promoter for bacteriophage T3 RNA polymerase
  10168..10983   -  CDS            KanR: aminoglycoside phosphotransferase; aph(3')-Ia; confers resistance to kanamycin in bacteria or G418 (Geneticin®) in eukaryotes
>Addgene plasmid #124020 | JPF0419d | addgene full sequence | sequence record 262655 | Addgene NGS Result
CGTGGCTTTGTTGAATAAATCGAACTTTTGCTGAGTTGAAGGATCAGTCATGACCAAAATCCCTTAACGT
GAGTTTTCGTTCCACTGAGCGTCAGACCCCGTAGAAAAGATCAAAGGATCTTCTTGAGATCCTTTTTTTC
TGCGCGTAATCTGCTGCTTGCAAACAAAAAAACCACCGCTACCAGCGGTGGTTTGTTTGCCGGATCAAGA
GCTACCAACTCTTTTTCCGAAGGTAACTGGCTTCAGCAGAGCGCAGATACCAAATACTGTTCTTCTAGTG
TAGCCGTAGTTAGGCCACCACTTCAAGAACTCTGTAGCACCGCCTACATACCTCGCTCTGCTAATCCTGT
TACCAGTGGCTGCTGCCAGTGGCGATAAGTCGTGTCTTACCGGGTTGGACTCAAGACGATAGTTACCGGA
TAAGGCGCAGCGGTCGGGCTGAACGGGGGGTTCGTGCACACAGCCCAGCTTGGAGCGAACGACCTACACC
GAACTGAGATACCTACAGCGTGAGCTATGAGAAAGCGCCACGCTTCCCGAAGGGAGAAAGGCGGACAGGT
ATCCGGTAAGCGGCAGGGTCGGAACAGGAGAGCGCACGAGGGAGCTTCCAGGGGGAAACGCCTGGTATCT
TTATAGTCCTGTCGGGTTTCGCCACCTCTGACTTGAGCGTCGATTTTTGTGATGCTCGTCAGGGGGGCGG
AGCCTATGGAAAAACGCCAGCAACGCGGCCTTTTTACGGTTCCTGGCCTTTTGCTGGCCTTTTGCTCACA
TGTTCTTTCCTGCGTTATCCCCTGATTCTGTGGATAACCGTGCGGCCGCCAATTAATACGACTCACTATA
GGGCGAATTGGGGCGCGCCATTCTAGATTAACCCTAGAAAGATAGTCTGCGTAAAATTGACGCATGCATT
CTTGAAATATTGCTCTCTCTTTCTAAATAGCGCGAATCCGTCGCTGTGCATTTAGGACATCTCAGTCGCC
GCTTGGAGCTCCCGTGAGGCGTGCTTGTCAATGCGGTAAGTGTCACTGATTTTGAACTATAACGACCGCG
TGAGTCAAAATGACGCATGATTATCTTTTACGTGACTTTTAAGATTTAACTCATACGATAATTATATTGT
TATTTCATGTTCTACTTACGTGATAACTTATTATATATATATTTTCTTGTTATAGATATCAACTAGAATG
CTAGCATGGGCCCAGATCTCCATGGGCCCTGAATTCGCATCTAGACTGAACTGGCCGATAATTGCAGACG
AGGAGCATCGCCCTTCCCCGGCCCTCAGGTAAGAGGACCAAATACCGTAGCCGTTTCCAATTTCAGTCCT
TTAGCGCCACCTGGTGCTAACTACTCTATCACGCTTTTATCCAATAACTACCTTTGTAAATTTCCTTTCA
AAAGTTCTGGCCGGGCGCGGTGGCAACGCCATATATGGAGTTCCGCGTTACATAACTTACGGTAAATGGC
CCGCCTGGCTGACCGCCCAACGACCCCCGCCCATTGACGTCAATAATGACGTATGTTCCCATAGTAACGC
CAATAGGGACTTTCCATTGACGTCAATGGGTGGAGTATTTACGGTAAACTGCCCACTTGGCAGTACATCA
AGTGTATCATATGCCAAGTACGCCCCCTATTGACGTCAATGACGGTAAATGGCCCGCCTGGCATTATGCC
CAGTACATGACCTTATGGGACTTTCCTACTTGGCAGTACATCTACGTATTAGTCATCGCTATTACCATGG
TCGAGGTGAGCCCCACGTTCTGCTTCACTCTCCCCATCTCCCCCCCCTCCCCACCCCCAATTTTGTATTT
ATTTATTTTTTAATTATTTTGTGCAGCGATGGGGGCGGGGGGGGGGGGGCGCGCGCCAGGCGGGGCGGGG
CGGGGCGAGGGGCGGGGCGGGGCGAGGCGGAGAGGTGCGGCGGCAGCCAATCAGAGCGGCGCGCTCCGAA
AGTTTCCTTTTATGGCGAGGCGGCGGCGGCGGCGGCCCTATAAAAAGCGAAGCGCGCGGCGGGCGGGAGT
CGCTGCGCGCTGCCTTCGCCCCGTGCCCCGCTCCGCCGCCGCCTCGCGCCGCCCGCCCCGGCTCTGACTG
ACCGCGTTACTCCCACAGGTGAGCGGGCGGGACGGCCCTTCTCCTCCGGGCTGTAATTAGCGCTTGGTTT
AATGACGGCTTGTTTCTTTTCTGTGGCTGCGTGAAAGCCTTGAGGGGCTCCGGGAGGGCCCTTTGTGCGG
GGGGAGCGGCTCGGGGGGTGCGTGCGTGTGTGTGTGCGTGGGGAGCGCCGCGTGCGGCTCCGCGCTGCCC
GGCGGCTGTGAGCGCTGCGGGCGCGGCGCGGGGCTTTGTGCGCTCCGCAGTGTGCGCGAGGGGAGCGCGG
CCGGGGGCGGTGCCCCGCGGTGCGGGGGGGGCTGCGAGGGGAACAAAGGCTGCGTGCGGGGTGTGTGCGT
GGGGGGGTGAGCAGGGGGTGTGGGCGCGTCGGTCGGGCTGCAACCCCCCCTGCACCCCCCTCCCCGAGTT
GCTGAGCACGGCCCGGCTTCGGGTGCGGGGCTCCGTACGGGGCGTGGCGCGGGGCTCGCCGTGCCGGGCG
GGGGGTGGCGGCAGGTGGGGGTGCCGGGCGGGGCGGGGCCGCCTCGGGCCGGGGAGGGCTCGGGGGAGGG
GCGCGGCGGCCCCCGGAGTGCCGGCGGCTGTCGAGGCGCGGCGAGCCGCAGCCATTGCCTTTTATGGTAA
TCGTGCGAGAGGGCGCAGGGACTTCCTTTGTCCCAAATCTGTGCGGAGCCGAAATCTGGGAGGCGCCGCC
GCACCCCCTCTAGCGGGCGCGGGGCGAAGCGGTGCGGCGCCGGCAGGAAGGAAATGGGCGGGGAGGGCCT
TCGTGCGTCGCCGCGCCGCCGTCCCCTTCTCCCTCTCCAGCCTCGGGGCTGTCCGCGGGGGGACGGCTGC
CTTCGGGGGGGACGGGGCAGGGCGGGGTTCGGCTTCTGGCGTGTGACCGGCGGCTCTAGAGCCTCTGCTA
ACCATGTTCATGCCTTCTTCTTTTTCCTACAGCTCCTGGGCAACGTGCTGGTTATTGTGCTGTCTCATCA
TTTTGGCAAAGAATTCGCCACTATGGGCTGTATCAAGAGCAAGAGGAAGGACGTCGAGAACGGTTCTGCT
GAAGGTTCTGTTGCTAGACAACCAGACTTGTTGACTTGTGACGACGAACCAATCCACATCCCAGGTGCTA
TCCAACCACACGGTTTGTTGTTGGCTTTGGCTGCTGACATGACTATCGTTGCTGGTTCTGACAACTTGCC
AGAATTGACTGGTTTGGCTATCGGTGCTTTGATCGGTAGATCTGCTGCTGACGTTTTCGACTCTGAAACT
CACAACAGATTGACTATCGCTTTGGCTGAACCAGGTGCTGCTGTTGGTGCTCCAATCACTGTTGGTTTCA
CTATGAGAAAGGACGCTGGTTTCATCGGTTCTTGGCACAGACACGACCAATTGATCTTCTTGGAATTGGA
ACCACCACAAAGAGATGTTGCTGAACCACAAGCTTTCTTCAGAAGAACTAACTCTGCTATCAGAAGATTG
CAAGCTGCTGAAACTTTGGAATCTGCTTGTGCTGCTGCTGCTCAAGAAGTTAGAAAGATCACTGGTTTCG
ACAGAGTTATGATCTACAGATTCGCTTCTGACTTCTCTGGTGAAGTTATCGCTGAAGACAGATGTGCTGA
AGTTGAATCTAAGTTGGGTTTGCACTACCCAGCTTCTACTGTTCCAGCTCAAGCTAGAAGATTGTACACT
ATCAACCCAGTTAGAATCATCCCAGACATCAACTACAGACCAGTTCCAGTTACTCCAGACTTGAACCCAG
TTACTGGTAGACCAATCGACTTGTCTTTCGCTATCTTGAGATCTGTTTCTCCAGTTCACTTGGAATTCAT
GAGAAACATCGGTATGCACGGTACTATGTCTATCTCTATCTTGAGAGGTGAAAGATTGTGGGGTTTGATC
GTTTGTCACCACAGAACTCCATACTACGTTGACTTGGACGGTAGACAAGCTTGTGAATTGGTTGCTCAAG
TTTTGGCTTGGCAAATCGGTGTTATGGAAGAAGGATCCGGTGGGCTGCCAAGGGGTTCTGGAGCTACTAA
TTTTAGCCTTTTGAAACAAGCTGGTGATGTTGAAGAGAATCCTGGTCCCGGAACGGGCGGAGGAGGTAGT
ATGCTGCCCCCCCTGGAGAGGCTGACCCTGGGTTCTGTGAGCGTGATCAAGCCCGAGATGAAGATCAAGC
TGTGCATGAGGGGCACCGTGAACGGCCACAACTTCGTGATCGAGGGCGAGGGCAAGGGCAACCCCTACGA
GGGCACCCAGATCCTGGACCTGAACGTGACCGAGGGCGCCCCCCTGCCCTTCGCCTACGACATCCTGACC
ACCGTGTTCCAGTACGGCAACAGGGCCTTCACCAAGTACCCCGCCGACATCCAGGACTACTTCAAGCAGA
CCTTCCCCGAGGGCTACCACTGGGAGAGGAGCATGACCTACGAGGACCAGGGCATCTGCACCGCCACCAG
CAACATCAGCATGAGGGGCGACTGCTTCTTCTACGACATCAGGTTCGACGGCACCAACTTCCCCCCCAAC
GGCCCCGTGATGCAGAAGAAGACCCTGAAGTGGGAGCCCAGCACCGAGAAGATGTACGTGGAGGACGGCG
TGCTGAAGGGCGACGTGAACATGAGGCTGCTGCTGGAGGGCGGCGGCCACTACAGGTGCGACTTCAAGAC
CACCTACAAGGCCAAGAAGGAGGTGAGGCTGCCCGACGCCCACAAGATCGACCACAGGATCGAGATCCTG
AAGCACGACAAGGACTACAACAAGGTGAAGCTGTACGAGAACGCCGTGGCCAGGTACTCCATGCTGCCCA
GCCAGGCCGGATCCGGTGGGCTGGATGGGGGTTCCGGGGCCACCAACTTCTCCCTCCTTAAGCAGGCCGG
CGACGTCGAGGAAAACCCCGGCCCAGGAACGGGCGGAGGAGGTAGTATGCGTAAGCCAGATCTCCGCGTT
CTTATCCCACCTGGCAGCAAGAACACGATGCCATCAGTGAATCAAAGGATAAATAACTCCAAGCGCTCGG
CCGGACTCAACGAAGACGAGTCGCCATCTAAGAAGCTGGCGTCGCCGGAGGTGTCGTCAAGGCTGGAGCG
CCTGACCCTCCAGTCCAGCACTAGTATGGTGAGCAAGGGCGAGGAGCTGTTCACCGGGGTGGTGCCCATC
CTGGTCGAGCTGGACGGCGACGTAAACGGCCACAAGTTCAGCGTGTCCGGCGAGGGCGAGGGCGATGCCA
CCTACGGCAAGCTGACCCTGAAGTTCATCTGCACCACCGGCAAGCTGCCCGTGCCCTGGCCCACCCTCGT
GACCACCCTGAGCTGGGGCGTGCAGTGCTTCGCCCGCTACCCCGACCACATGAAGCAGCACGACTTCTTC
AAGTCCGCCATGCCCGAAGGCTACGTCCAGGAGCGCACCATCTTCTTCAAGGACGACGGCAACTACAAGA
CCCGCGCCGAGGTGAAGTTCGAGGGCGACACCCTGGTGAACCGCATCGAGCTGAAGGGCATCGACTTCAA
GGAGGACGGCAACATCCTGGGGCACAAGCTGGAGTACAACGCCATCCACGGCAACGTCTATATCACCGCC
GACAAGCAGAAGAACGGCATCAAGGCCAACTTCGGCCTGAACTGCAACATCGAGGACGGCAGCGTGCAGC
TCGCCGACCACTACCAGCAGAACACCCCCATCGGCGACGGCCCCGTGCTGCTGCCCGACAACCACTACCT
GAGCACCCAGTCCAAGCTGAGCAAAGACCCCAACGAGAAGCGCGATCACATGGTCCTGCTGGAGTTCGTG
ACCGCCGCCGGGATCACTCTCGGCATGGACGAGCTGTACAAGGGATCCGGTGGGCTGGTTCGGGGATCAG
GTGCAACAAATTTCTCACTACTCAAACAGGCAGGAGATGTAGAAGAAAATCCAGGACCGGGAACGGGCGG
AGGAGGTAGTATGCCAGAGCCAGCGAAGTCTGCTCCCGCCCCGAAAAAGGGCTCCAAGAAGGCGGTGACT
AAGGCGCAGAAGAAAGGCGGCAAGAAGCGCAAGCGCAGCCGCAAGGAGAGCTATTCCATCTATGTGTACA
AGGTTCTGAAGCAGGTCCACCCTGACACCGGCATTTCGTCCAAGGCCATGGGCATCATGAATTCGTTTGT
GAACGACATTTTCGAGCGCATCGCAGGTGAGGCTTCCCGCCTGGCGCATTACAACAAGCGCTCGACCATC
ACCTCCAGGGAGATCCAGACGGCCGTGCGCCTGCTGCTGCCTGGGGAGTTGGCCAAGCACGCCGTGTCCG
AGGGTACTAAGGCCATCACCAAGTACACCAGCGCTAAGGGTTCTGTATCAAAAGGCGAGGCGGTCATTAA
AGAGTTCATGAGGTTTAAAGTCCATATGGAAGGAAGCATGAATGGTCACGAGTTTGAGATAGAGGGAGAG
GGTGAGGGAAGGCCGTACGAAGGGACGCAAACTGCGAAGTTGAAGGTAACGAAAGGCGGCCCTCTGCCAT
TCTCTTGGGACATCCTTTCACCGCAATTTATGTACGGCTCTAGGGCCTTCACAAAACACCCCGCCGATAT
TCCGGATTACTATAAACAAAGTTTTCCTGAGGGCTTCAAGTGGGAAAGAGTAATGAACTTCGAGGATGGG
GGAGCTGTGACGGTTACTCAAGACACTAGCCTGGAGGACGGTACTCTTATATACAAGGTAAAACTAAGAG
GGACGAATTTTCCGCCAGACGGCCCCGTGATGCAAAAAAAAACTATGGGGTGGGAAGCATCCACCGAGAG
GCTGTACCCCGAAGACGGGGTCCTGAAGGGTGATATTAAAATGGCATTAAGATTAAAAGATGGCGGGAGA
TACTTAGCTGACTTCAAGACTACATATAAAGCCAAAAAACCTGTACAGATGCCTGGAGCTTACAATGTGG
ATCGTAAGCTGGATATTACATCCCACAACGAAGATTATACCGTGGTGGAGCAGTACGAGCGTTCAGAGGG
GCGTCACTCCACCGGGGGTATGGATGAATTATACAAGAGCGGTCTTAGAAGCAGGGCGCAAGCGTCAAAT
TCAGCGGTAGATGGAACAGCAGGTCCAGGTAGTACTGGCAGCAGAGGATCCTAACTCGAGATTCACTCCT
CAGGTGCAGGCTGCCTATCAGAAGGTGGTGGCTGGTGTGGCCAATGCCCTGGCTCACAAATACCACTGAG
ATCTTTTTCCCTCTGCCAAAAATTATGGGGACATCATGAAGCCCCTTGAGCATCTGACTTCTGGCTAATA
AAGGAAATTTATTTTCATTGCAATAGTGTGTTGGAATTTTTTGTGTCTCTCACTCGGAAGGACATATGGG
AGGGCAAATCATTTAAAACATCAGAATGAGTATTTGGTTTAGAGTTTGGCAACATATGCCCATATGCTGG
CTGCCATGAACAAAGGTTGGCTATAAAGAGGTCATCAGTATATGAAACAGCCCCCTGCTGTCCATTCCTT
ATTCCATAGAAAAGCCTTGACTTGAGGTTAGATTTTTTTTATATTTTGTTTTGTGTTATTTTTTTCTTTA
ACATCCCTAAAATTTTCCTTACATGTTTTACTAGCCAGATTTTTCCTCCTCTCCTGACTACTCCCAGTCA
TAGCTGTCCCTCTTCTCTTATGGAGATCCCTCGACCTGCAGCCCAAGCTTGGCGTAATGCTGAGCAGTTA
CAGAGATGTTACGAACCCTGAACAGGTTGACTATTAATTGTGTCTGCTTGATGTGGACACCAGGTGGCGC
TGGACATCAGATTTGGAGAGGCAGTTGTCTAGGGAACCGGGCTCTGTGCCAGCGCAGGAGGCAGGCTGGC
TCTCCTATTCCAGGGATGCTCATCCAGGAAGGAAAGGTTGCATGCTGGACACACTAACCTTACAGCGGTG
GGCTCTATGGGGTACCTACGTAGGTACATAACTTACGGTAAATGGCCCGCCTGGCTGACCGCCCAACGAC
CCCCGCCCATTGACGTCAATAATGACGTATGTTCCCATAGTAACGCCAATAGGGACTTTCCATTGACGTC
AATGGGTGGAGTATTTACGGTAAACTGCCCACTTGGCAGTACATCAAGTGTATCATATGCCAAGTACGCC
CCCTATTGACGTCAATGACGGTAAATGGCCCGCCTGGCATTATGCCCAGTACATGACCTTATGGGACTTT
CCTACTTGGCAGTACATCTACGTATTAGTCATCGCTATTACCATGGTGATGCGGTTTTGGCAGTACATCA
ATGGGCGTGGATAGCGGTTTGACTCACGGGGATTTCCAAGTCTCCACCCCATTGACGTCAATGGGAGTTT
GTTTTGGCACCAAAATCAACGGGACTTTCCAAAATGTCGTAACAACTCCGCCCCATTGACGCAAATGGGC
GGTAGGCGTGTACGGTGGGAGGTCTATATAAGCAGAGCTCGTTTAGTGAACCGTCAGATAGCCACCATGG
GTAAAAAGCCTGAACTCACCGCGACGTCTGTCGAGAAGTTTCTGATCGAAAAGTTCGACAGCGTGTCCGA
CCTGATGCAGCTCTCGGAGGGCGAAGAATCTCGTGCTTTCAGCTTCGATGTAGGAGGGCGTGGATATGTC
CTGCGGGTAAATAGCTGCGCCGATGGTTTCTACAAAGATCGTTATGTTTATCGGCACTTTGCATCGGCCG
CGCTCCCGATTCCGGAAGTGCTTGACATTGGGGAATTTAGCGAGAGCCTGACCTATTGCATCTCCCGCCG
TGCACAGGGTGTCACGTTGCAAGACCTGCCTGAAACCGAACTGCCCGCTGTTCTGCAACCGGTCGCGGAG
GCCATGGATGCGATCGCTGCGGCCGATCTTAGCCAGACGAGCGGGTTCGGCCCATTCGGACCGCAAGGAA
TCGGTCAATACACTACATGGCGTGATTTCATATGCGCGATTGCTGATCCCCATGTGTATCACTGGCAAAC
TGTGATGGACGACACCGTCAGTGCGTCCGTCGCGCAGGCTCTCGATGAGCTGATGCTTTGGGCCGAGGAC
TGCCCCGAAGTCCGGCACCTCGTGCACGCGGATTTCGGCTCCAACAATGTCCTGACGGACAATGGCCGCA
TAACAGCGGTCATTGACTGGAGCGAGGCGATGTTCGGGGATTCCCAATACGAGGTCGCCAACATCTTCTT
CTGGAGGCCGTGGTTGGCTTGTATGGAGCAGCAGACGCGCTACTTCGAGCGGAGGCATCCGGAGCTTGCA
GGATCGCCGCGGCTCCGGGCGTATATGCTCCGCATTGGTCTTGACCAACTCTATCAGAGCTTGGTTGACG
GCAATTTCGATGATGCAGCTTGGGCGCAGGGTCGATGCGACGCAATCGTCCGATCCGGAGCCGGGACTGT
CGGGCGTACACAAATCGCCCGCAGAAGCGCGGCCGTCTGGACCGATGGCTGTGTAGAAGTACTCGCCGAT
AGTGGAAACCGACGCCCCAGCACTCGTCCGAGGGCAAAGGAATAACTCGAGCGACGCCTCGACTGTGCCT
TCTAGTTGCCAGCCATCTGTTGTTTGCCCCTCCCCCGTGCCTTCCTTGACCCTGGAAGGTGCCACTCCCA
CTGTCCTTTCCTAATAAAATGAGGAAATTGCATCGCATTGTCTGAGTAGGTGTCATTCTATTCTGGGGGG
TGGGGTGGGGCAGGACAGCAAGGGGGAGGATTGGGAAGACAATAGCAGGCATGCTGGGGATGCGGTGGGC
TCTATGAGTATCGATACTAGTTAAAAGTTTTGTTACTTTATAGAAGAAATTTTGAGTTTTTGTTTTTTTT
TAATAAATAAATAAACATAAATAAATTGTTTGTTGAATTTATTATTAGTATGTAAGTGTAAATATAATAA
AACTTAATATCTATTCAAATTAATAAATAAACCTCGATATACAGACCGATAAAACACATGCGTCAATTTT
ACGCATGATTATCTTTAACGTACGTCACAATATGATTATCTTTCTAGGGTTAATCTAGTATACGCGTATG
CGGCCGCTTAATTAATCCAGCTTTTGTTCCCTTTAGTGAGGGTTAATTCCGAGCGGCCGCGTGTTACAAC
CAATTAACCAATTCTGATTAGAAAAACTCATCGAGCATCAAATGAAACTGCAATTTATTCATATCAGGAT
TATCAATACCATATTTTTGAAAAAGCCGTTTCTGTAATGAAGGAGAAAACTCACCGAGGCAGTTCCATAG
GATGGCAAGATCCTGGTATCGGTCTGCGATTCCGACTCGTCCAACATCAATACAACCTATTAATTTCCCC
TCGTCAAAAATAAGGTTATCAAGTGAGAAATCACCATGAGTGACGACTGAATCCGGTGAGAATGGCAAAA
GCTTATGCATTTCTTTCCAGACTTGTTCAACAGGCCAGCCATTACGCTCGTCATCAAAATCACTCGCATC
AACCAAACCGTTATTCATTCGTGATTGCGCCTGAGCGAGGCGAAATACGCGATCGCTGTTAAAAGGACAA
TTACAAACAGGAATCGAATGCAACCGGCGCAGGAACACTGCCAGCGCATCAACAATATTTTCACCTGAAT
CAGGATATTCTTCTAATACCTGGAATGCTGTTTTCCCGGGGATCGCAGTGGTGAGTAACCATGCATCATC
AGGAGTACGGATAAAATGCTTGATGGTCGGAAGAGGCATAAATTCCGTCAGCCAGTTTAGTCTGACCATC
TCATCTGTAACATCATTGGCAACGCTACCTTTGCCATGTTTCAGAAACAACTCTGGCGCATCGGGCTTCC
CATACAATCGATAGATTGTCGCACCTGATTGCCCGACATTATCGCGAGCCCATTTATACCCATATAAATC
AGCATCCATGTTGGAATTTAATCGCGGCCTGGAGCAAGACGTTTCCCGTTGAATATGGCTCATAACACCC
CTTGTATTACTGTTTATGTAAGCAGACAGTTTTATTGTTCATGATGATATATTTTTATCTTGTGCAATGT
AACATCAGAGATTTTGAGACACAA
